Addgene plasmid #53192: pLV hUbC-dCas9 VP64-T2A-GFP
Purpose: Co-expresses human optimized S. pyogenes dCas9-VP64 and GFP
Depositing lab: Charles Gersbach. Depositing organization: Duke University. Publication: Multiplex CRISPR/Cas9-based genome engineering from a single lentiviral vector. Kabadi AM, Ousterout DG, Hilton IB, Gersbach CA. Nucleic Acids Res. 2014 Aug 13. pii: gku749. 10.1093/nar/gku749 PubMed 25122746.
Backbone
  Vector backbone: FUGW
  Backbone size w/o insert (bp): 10000
  Total vector size (bp): 15000
  Vector type: Mammalian Expression, Lentiviral, CRISPR
Growth in bacteria
  Bacterial resistance: Ampicillin, 100 μg/mL
  Growth temperature: 37°C
  Growth strain: Stbl3
  Copy number: Unknown
Gene/Insert
  Gene/Insert name: humanized dead Cas9 VP64 T2A GFP
  Species: S. Pyogenes
  Mutation: D10A and H840A
  Promoter: hUbC
  Tag / fusion protein: Flag (N terminal on insert)
  Cloning method: Unknown
  Sequencing primers: 5′ hUBCpro-F; 3′ WPRE-R
Terms and licenses: Academic/Nonprofit Terms; Industry Terms: Not Available to Industry
How to cite: pLV hUbC-dCas9 VP64-T2A-GFP was a gift from Charles Gersbach (Addgene plasmid # 53192 ; http://n2t.net/addgene:53192 ; RRID:Addgene_53192)
