[The description below was written by a language model from this plasmid's Addgene catalogue record and pLannotate feature annotations shown in this document.]
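Description:
pLV hUbC-dCas9 VP64-T2A-GFP is a lentiviral transfer plasmid of about 15 kb, built on the FUGW backbone, for delivering a CRISPR-based transcriptional activator to mammalian cells. It is propagated in E. coli through a high-copy ColE1/pUC-type origin with ampicillin resistance (AmpR). The backbone outside the viral region also carries an f1 origin and an SV40/EM7-driven BleoR cassette. The viral genome is transcribed from a CMV enhancer/promoter fused to a truncated HIV-1 5' LTR. It contains the Ψ packaging signal with a gag fragment, the Rev response element for Rev-dependent nuclear export, and the cPPT/CTS element. Downstream of the payload are a WPRE to boost transcript expression, a truncated 3' LTR and a bGH polyadenylation signal.

The payload is driven by the human ubiquitin C promoter, which gives constitutive expression. It encodes an N-terminally 3xFLAG-tagged, human codon-optimized S. pyogenes Cas9 carrying the D10A and H840A mutations, which abolish nuclease activity while preserving guide RNA-directed DNA binding. This dCas9 is fused at its C-terminus to VP64, a tetramer of the minimal VP16 activation domain. According to the record, a T2A peptide then links the fusion to EGFP, so the activator and the fluorescent marker are produced from one transcript as separate proteins; the T2A itself is not annotated in the feature table. Two loxP sites flank the region from just upstream of the UbC promoter to just after EGFP, which would in principle allow Cre-mediated excision of the cassette. Between the first loxP site and the UbC promoter lie pBluescript-derived remnants (T7, T3 and lac promoter elements). No guide RNA cassette is annotated, so guides must be supplied separately. The construct is used for targeted gene activation, with GFP marking transduced cells.
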