Features (pLannotate 1.2.2; 44 found; start..end, strand, type, name):
     31..83      -  misc_feature   bom (fragment): basis of mobility region from pBR322
    238..617     +  enhancer       CMV enhancer: human cytomegalovirus immediate early enhancer
    618..817     +  promoter       CMV promoter: human cytomegalovirus (CMV) immediate early promoter
    835..1015    +  LTR            5' LTR (truncated): truncated 5' long terminal repeat (LTR) from HIV-1
   1062..1187    +  misc_feature   HIV-1 Ψ: packaging signal of human immunodeficiency virus type 1
   1171..1534    +  CDS            HIV-1 gag (fragment): gag protein from human immunodeficiency virus 1; gag
   1680..1913    +  misc_feature   RRE: The Rev response element (RRE) of HIV-1 allows for Rev-dependent mRNA export from the nucleus to the cytoplasm.
   2290..2390    +  CDS            Rev (fragment): human immunodeficiency virus 1 (HIV-1) Rev protein; rev; enhances nuclear export of unspliced and incompletely spliced viral mRNAs
   2440..2557    +  misc_feature   cPPT/CTS: central polypurine tract and central termination sequence of HIV-1
   2602..2635    +  protein_bind   loxP: Cre-mediated recombination occurs in the 8-bp core sequence (GCATACAT). Cre recombinase
   2652..2671    -  rep_origin     f1 ori (fragment): f1 bacteriophage origin of replication; arrow indicates direction of (+) strand synthesis
   2676..2831    -  CDS            lacZα (fragment): LacZα fragment of β-galactosidase; lacZ fragment
   2839..2857    +  promoter       T7 promoter: promoter for bacteriophage T7 RNA polymerase
   2866..2889    -  misc_feature   MCS (fragment): pBluescript multiple cloning site
   2905..2923    -  promoter       T3 promoter: promoter for bacteriophage T3 RNA polymerase
   2966..2988    -  protein_bind   lac operator (fragment): The lac repressor binds to the lac operator to inhibit transcription in E. coli. This inhibition can be relieved by adding lactose or isopropyl-β-D-thiogalactopyranoside (IPTG). lac repressor encoded by lacI
   2992..3022    -  promoter       lac promoter: promoter for the E. coli lac operon
   3037..3058    -  protein_bind   CAP binding site: CAP binding activates transcription in the presence of cAMP. E. coli catabolite activator protein
   3135..4346    +  promoter       UbC promoter: human ubiquitin C promoter
   4357..4375    -  misc_feature   MCS (fragment): pUC18/19 multiple cloning site
   4384..4449    +  CDS            3xFLAG: three tandem FLAG® epitope tags, followed by an enterokinase cleavage site
   4486..8589    +  CDS            Cas9: Cas9 (Csn1) endonuclease from the Streptococcus pyogenes Type II CRISPR/Cas system generates RNA-guided double strand breaks in DNA
   8635..8784    +  CDS            VP64: tetrameric repeat of the minimal activation domain of herpes simplex virus VP16 (Beerli et al., 1998)
   8854..9567    +  CDS            EGFP: EGFP is a basic (constitutively fluorescent) green fluorescent protein published in 1996, derived from Aequorea victoria. It is reported to be a rapidly-maturing weak dimer with moderate acid sensitivity.
   9583..9616    +  protein_bind   loxP: Cre-mediated recombination occurs in the 8-bp core sequence (GCATACAT). Cre recombinase
   9617..9641    +  misc_feature   MCS (fragment): pBluescript multiple cloning site
   9641..10229   +  misc_feature   WPRE: woodchuck hepatitis virus posttranscriptional regulatory element
  10166..10747   +  CDS            nef (fragment): NEF_HV1H2 - Experimental evidence at protein level: Swiss-Prot protein existence level 1. Extracellular Nef protein targets CD4(+) T-lymphocytes for apoptosis by interacting with CXCR4 surface receptors. From Human immunodeficiency virus type 1 group M subtype B (isolate HXB2) (HIV-1).
  10754..10934   +  LTR            5' LTR (truncated): truncated 5' long terminal repeat (LTR) from HIV-1
  10966..11190   +  polyA_signal   bGH poly(A) signal: bovine growth hormone polyadenylation signal
  11194..11215   +  promoter       SV40 promoter (fragment): SV40 enhancer and early promoter
  11236..11664   +  rep_origin     f1 ori (sequence partly withheld): f1 bacteriophage origin of replication; arrow indicates direction of (+) strand synthesis
  11678..12007   +  promoter       SV40 promoter: SV40 enhancer and early promoter
  12055..12102   +  promoter       EM7 promoter: synthetic bacterial promoter&nbsp
  12121..12495   +  CDS            BleoR: antibiotic-binding protein; Sh ble from Streptoalloteichus hindustanus; confers resistance to bleomycin, phleomycin, and Zeocin™
  12505..12630   +  CDS            ble (fragment): BLE_KLEPN - Experimental evidence at protein level: Swiss-Prot protein existence level 1. Binding protein with a strong affinity to the bleomycin family of antibiotics. Binds to CL990; an antimitotic-antibiotic compound. From Klebsiella pneumoniae.
  12625..12746   +  polyA_signal   SV40 poly(A) signal: SV40 polyadenylation signal
  12817..12839   -  protein_bind   lac operator (fragment): The lac repressor binds to the lac operator to inhibit transcription in E. coli. This inhibition can be relieved by adding lactose or isopropyl-β-D-thiogalactopyranoside (IPTG). lac repressor encoded by lacI
  12843..12873   -  promoter       lac promoter: promoter for the E. coli lac operon
  12888..12909   -  protein_bind   CAP binding site: CAP binding activates transcription in the presence of cAMP. E. coli catabolite activator protein
  12922..13014   -  CDS            lacI (fragment): lac repressor; lacI; The lac repressor binds to the lac operator to inhibit transcription in E. coli. This inhibition can be relieved by adding lactose or isopropyl-β-D-thiogalactopyranoside (IPTG).
  13197..13785   -  rep_origin     ori: high-copy-number ColE1/pMB1/pBR322/pUC origin of replication
  13956..14816   -  CDS            AmpR: β-lactamase; bla; confers resistance to ampicillin, carbenicillin, and related antibiotics
  14817..14921   -  promoter       AmpR promoter: bla
>Addgene plasmid #53192 | pLV hUbC-dCas9 VP64-T2A-GFP | addgene full sequence | sequence record 467311 | Addgene NGS Result
GTCGACGGATCGGGAGATCTCCCGATCCCCTATGGTGCACTCTCAGTACAATCTGCTCTGATGCCGCATA
GTTAAGCCAGTATCTGCTCCCTGCTTGTGTGTTGGAGGTCGCTGAGTAGTGCGCGAGCAAAATTTAAGCT
ACAACAAGGCAAGGCTTGACCGACAATTGCATGAAGAATCTGCTTAGGGTTAGGCGTTTTGCGCTGCTTC
GCGATGTACGGGCCAGATATACGCGTTGACATTGATTATTGACTAGTTATTAATAGTAATCAATTACGGG
GTCATTAGTTCATAGCCCATATATGGAGTTCCGCGTTACATAACTTACGGTAAATGGCCCGCCTGGCTGA
CCGCCCAACGACCCCCGCCCATTGACGTCAATAATGACGTATGTTCCCATAGTAACGCCAATAGGGACTT
TCCATTGACGTCAATGGGTGGAGTATTTACGGTAAACTGCCCACTTGGCAGTACATCAAGTGTATCATAT
GCCAAGTACGCCCCCTATTGACGTCAATGACGGTAAATGGCCCGCCTGGCATTATGCCCAGTACATGACC
TTATGGGACTTTCCTACTTGGCAGTACATCTACGTATTAGTCATCGCTATTACCATGGTGATGCGGTTTT
GGCAGTACATCAATGGGCGTGGATAGCGGTTTGACTCACGGGGATTTCCAAGTCTCCACCCCATTGACGT
CAATGGGAGTTTGTTTTGGCACCAAAATCAACGGGACTTTCCAAAATGTCGTAACAACTCCGCCCCATTG
ACGCAAATGGGCGGTAGGCGTGTACGGTGGGAGGTCTATATAAGCAGCGCGTTTTGCCTGTACTGGGTCT
CTCTGGTTAGACCAGATCTGAGCCTGGGAGCTCTCTGGCTAACTAGGGAACCCACTGCTTAAGCCTCAAT
AAAGCTTGCCTTGAGTGCTTCAAGTAGTGTGTGCCCGTCTGTTGTGTGACTCTGGTAACTAGAGATCCCT
CAGACCCTTTTAGTCAGTGTGGAAAATCTCTAGCAGTGGCGCCCGAACAGGGACTTGAAAGCGAAAGGGA
AACCAGAGGAGCTCTCTCGACGCAGGACTCGGCTTGCTGAAGCGCGCACGGCAAGAGGCGAGGGGCGGCG
ACTGGTGAGTACGCCAAAAATTTTGACTAGCGGAGGCTAGAAGGAGAGAGATGGGTGCGAGAGCGTCAGT
ATTAAGCGGGGGAGAATTAGATCGCGATGGGAAAAAATTCGGTTAAGGCCAGGGGGAAAGAAAAAATATA
AATTAAAACATATAGTATGGGCAAGCAGGGAGCTAGAACGATTCGCAGTTAATCCTGGCCTGTTAGAAAC
ATCAGAAGGCTGTAGACAAATACTGGGACAGCTACAACCATCCCTTCAGACAGGATCAGAAGAACTTAGA
TCATTATATAATACAGTAGCAACCCTCTATTGTGTGCATCAAAGGATAGAGATAAAAGACACCAAGGAAG
CTTTAGACAAGATAGAGGAAGAGCAAAACAAAAGTAAGACCACCGCACAGCAAGCGGCCGCTGATCTTCA
GACCTGGAGGAGGAGATATGAGGGACAATTGGAGAAGTGAATTATATAAATATAAAGTAGTAAAAATTGA
ACCATTAGGAGTAGCACCCACCAAGGCAAAGAGAAGAGTGGTGCAGAGAGAAAAAAGAGCAGTGGGAATA
GGAGCTTTGTTCCTTGGGTTCTTGGGAGCAGCAGGAAGCACTATGGGCGCAGCGTCAATGACGCTGACGG
TACAGGCCAGACAATTATTGTCTGGTATAGTGCAGCAGCAGAACAATTTGCTGAGGGCTATTGAGGCGCA
ACAGCATCTGTTGCAACTCACAGTCTGGGGCATCAAGCAGCTCCAGGCAAGAATCCTGGCTGTGGAAAGA
TACCTAAAGGATCAACAGCTCCTGGGGATTTGGGGTTGCTCTGGAAAACTCATTTGCACCACTGCTGTGC
CTTGGAATGCTAGTTGGAGTAATAAATCTCTGGAACAGATTTGGAATCACACGACCTGGATGGAGTGGGA
CAGAGAAATTAACAATTACACAAGCTTAATACACTCCTTAATTGAAGAATCGCAAAACCAGCAAGAAAAG
AATGAACAAGAATTATTGGAATTAGATAAATGGGCAAGTTTGTGGAATTGGTTTAACATAACAAATTGGC
TGTGGTATATAAAATTATTCATAATGATAGTAGGAGGCTTGGTAGGTTTAAGAATAGTTTTTGCTGTACT
TTCTATAGTGAATAGAGTTAGGCAGGGATATTCACCATTATCGTTTCAGACCCACCTCCCAACCCCGAGG
GGACCCGACAGGCCCGAAGGAATAGAAGAAGAAGGTGGAGAGAGAGACAGAGACAGATCCATTCGATTAG
TGAACGGATCGGCACTGCGTGCGCCAATTCTGCAGACAAATGGCAGTATTCATCCACAATTTTAAAAGAA
AAGGGGGGATTGGGGGGTACAGTGCAGGGGAAAGAATAGTAGACATAATAGCAACAGACATACAAACTAA
AGAATTACAAAAACAAATTACAAAAATTCAAAATTTTCGGGTTTATTACAGGGACAGCAGAGATCCAGTT
TGGTTAATTAAATAACTTCGTATAGCATACATTATACGAAGTTATGATAAGAGACGGTGGTTGCGCCGCT
ACAGGGCGCGTCCCATTCGCCATTCAGGCTGCGCAACTGTTGGGAAGGGCGATCGGTGCGGGCCTCTTCG
CTATTACGCCAGCTGGCGAAAGGGGGATGTGCTGCAAGGCGATTAAGTTGGGTAACGCCAGGGTTTTCCC
AGTCACGACGTTGTAAAACGACGGCCAGTGAGCGCGCGTAATACGACTCACTATAGGGCGAATTGGGTAC
CGGGCCCCCCCTCGAGGTCCTCCAGCTTTTGTTCCCTTTAGTGAGGGTTAATTGCGCGCTTGGCGTAATC
ATGGTCATAGCTGTTTCCTGTGTGAAATTGTTATCCGCTCACAATTCCACACAACATACGAGCCGGAAGC
ATAAAGTGTAAAGCCTGGGGTGCCTAATGAGTGAGCTAACTCACATTAATTGCGTTGCGCTCACTGCCCG
CTTTCCACTGCATGACGTCTCCACAATTAATTAACCCGTGTCGGCTCCAGATCTGGCCTCCGCGCCGGGT
TTTGGCGCCTCCCGCGGGCGCCCCCCTCCTCACGGCGAGCGCTGCCACGTCAGACGAAGGGCGCAGCGAG
CGTCCTGATCCTTCCGCCCGGACGCTCAGGACAGCGGCCCGCTGCTCATAAGACTCGGCCTTAGAACCCC
AGTATCAGCAGAAGGACATTTTAGGACGGGACTTGGGTGACTCTAGGGCACTGGTTTTCTTTCCAGAGAG
CGGAACAGGCGAGGAAAAGTAGTCCCTTCTCGGCGATTCTGCGGAGGGATCTCCGTGGGGCGGTGAACGC
CGATGATTATATAAGGACGCGCCGGGTGTGGCACAGCTAGTTCCGTCGCAGCCGGGATTTGGGTCGCGGT
TCTTGTTTGTGGATCGCTGTGATCGTCACTTGGTGAGTAGCGGGCTGCTGGGCTGGCCGGGGCTTTCGTG
GCCGCCGGGCCGCTCGGTGGGACGGAAGCGTGTGGAGAGACCGCCAAGGGCTGTAGTCTGGGTCCGCGAG
CAAGGTTGCCCTGAACTGGGGGTTGGGGGGAGCGCAGCAAAATGGCGGCTGTTCCCGAGTCTTGAATGGA
AGACGCTTGTGAGGCGGGCTGTGAGGTCGTTGAAACAAGGTGGGGGGCATGGTGGGCGGCAAGAACCCAA
GGTCTTGAGGCCTTCGCTAATGCGGGAAAGCTCTTATTCGGGTGAGATGGGCTGGGGCACCATCTGGGGA
CCCTGACGTGAAGTTTGTCACTGACTGGAGAACTCGGTTTGTCGTCTGTTGCGGGGGCGGCAGTTATGGC
GGTGCCGTTGGGCAGTGCACCCGTACCTTTGGGAGCGCGCGCCCTCGTCGTGTCGTGACGTCACCCGTTC
TGTTGGCTTATAATGCAGGGTGGGGCCACCTGCCGGTAGGTGTGCGGTAGGCTTTTCTCCGTCGCAGGAC
GCAGGGTTCGGGCCTAGGGTAGGCTCTCCTGAATCGACAGGCGCCGGACCTCTGGTGAGGGGAGGGATAA
GTGAGGCGTCAGTTTCTTTGGTCGGTTTTATGTACCTATCTTCTTAAGTAGCTGAAGCTCCGGTTTTGAA
CTATGCGCTCGGGGTTGGCGAGTGTGTTTTGTGAAGTTTTTTAGGCACCTTTTGAAATGTAATCATTTGG
GTCAATATGTAATTTTCAGTGTTAGACTAGTAAATTGTCCGCTAAATTCTGGCCGTTTTTGGCTTTTTTG
TTAGACGAAGCTTGGGCTGCAGGTCGACTCTAGAGCCACCATGGACTACAAAGACCATGACGGTGATTAT
AAAGATCATGACATCGATTACAAGGATGACGATGACAAGATGGCCCCCAAGAAGAAGAGGAAGGTGGGCC
GCGGAATGGACAAGAAGTACTCCATTGGGCTCGCCATCGGCACAAACAGCGTCGGCTGGGCCGTCATTAC
GGACGAGTACAAGGTGCCGAGCAAAAAATTCAAAGTTCTGGGCAATACCGATCGCCACAGCATAAAGAAG
AACCTCATTGGCGCCCTCCTGTTCGACTCCGGGGAAACCGCCGAAGCCACGCGGCTCAAAAGAACAGCAC
GGCGCAGATATACCCGCAGAAAGAATCGGATCTGCTACCTGCAGGAGATCTTTAGTAATGAGATGGCTAA
GGTGGATGACTCTTTCTTCCATAGGCTGGAGGAGTCCTTTTTGGTGGAGGAGGATAAAAAGCACGAGCGC
CACCCAATCTTTGGCAATATCGTGGACGAGGTGGCGTACCATGAAAAGTACCCAACCATATATCATCTGA
GGAAGAAGCTTGTAGACAGTACTGATAAGGCTGACTTGCGGTTGATCTATCTCGCGCTGGCGCATATGAT
CAAATTTCGGGGACACTTCCTCATCGAGGGGGACCTGAACCCAGACAACAGCGATGTCGACAAACTCTTT
ATCCAACTGGTTCAGACTTACAATCAGCTTTTCGAAGAGAACCCGATCAACGCATCCGGAGTTGACGCCA
AAGCAATCCTGAGCGCTAGGCTGTCCAAATCCCGGCGGCTCGAAAACCTCATCGCACAGCTCCCTGGGGA
GAAGAAGAACGGCCTGTTTGGTAATCTTATCGCCCTGTCACTCGGGCTGACCCCCAACTTTAAATCTAAC
TTCGACCTGGCCGAAGATGCCAAGCTTCAACTGAGCAAAGACACCTACGATGATGATCTCGACAATCTGC
TGGCCCAGATCGGCGACCAGTACGCAGACCTTTTTTTGGCGGCAAAGAACCTGTCAGACGCCATTCTGCT
GAGTGATATTCTGCGAGTGAACACGGAGATCACCAAAGCTCCGCTGAGCGCTAGTATGATCAAGCGCTAT
GATGAGCACCACCAAGACTTGACTTTGCTGAAGGCCCTTGTCAGACAGCAACTGCCTGAGAAGTACAAGG
AAATTTTCTTCGATCAGTCTAAAAATGGCTACGCCGGATACATTGACGGCGGAGCAAGCCAGGAGGAATT
TTACAAATTTATTAAGCCCATCTTGGAAAAAATGGACGGCACCGAGGAGCTGCTGGTAAAGCTTAACAGA
GAAGATCTGTTGCGCAAACAGCGCACTTTCGACAATGGAAGCATCCCCCACCAGATTCACCTGGGCGAAC
TGCACGCTATCCTCAGGCGGCAAGAGGATTTCTACCCCTTTTTGAAAGATAACAGGGAAAAGATTGAGAA
AATCCTCACATTTCGGATACCCTACTATGTAGGCCCCCTCGCCCGGGGAAATTCCAGATTCGCGTGGATG
ACTCGCAAATCAGAAGAGACCATCACTCCCTGGAACTTCGAGGAAGTCGTGGATAAGGGGGCCTCTGCCC
AGTCCTTCATCGAAAGGATGACTAACTTTGATAAAAATCTGCCTAACGAAAAGGTGCTTCCTAAACACTC
TCTGCTGTACGAGTACTTCACAGTTTATAACGAGCTCACCAAGGTCAAATACGTCACAGAAGGGATGAGA
AAGCCAGCATTCCTGTCTGGAGAGCAGAAGAAAGCTATCGTGGACCTCCTCTTCAAGACGAACCGGAAAG
TTACCGTGAAACAGCTCAAAGAAGACTATTTCAAAAAGATTGAATGTTTCGACTCTGTTGAAATCAGCGG
AGTGGAGGATCGCTTCAACGCATCCCTGGGAACGTATCACGATCTCCTGAAAATCATTAAAGACAAGGAC
TTCCTGGACAATGAGGAGAACGAGGACATTCTTGAGGACATTGTCCTCACCCTTACGTTGTTTGAAGATA
GGGAGATGATTGAAGAACGCTTGAAAACTTACGCTCATCTCTTCGACGACAAAGTCATGAAACAGCTCAA
GAGGCGCCGATATACAGGATGGGGGCGGCTGTCAAGAAAACTGATCAATGGGATCCGAGACAAGCAGAGT
GGAAAGACAATCCTGGATTTTCTTAAGTCCGATGGATTTGCCAACCGGAACTTCATGCAGTTGATCCATG
ATGACTCTCTCACCTTTAAGGAGGACATCCAGAAAGCACAAGTTTCTGGCCAGGGGGACAGTCTTCACGA
GCACATCGCTAATCTTGCAGGTAGCCCAGCTATCAAAAAGGGAATACTGCAGACCGTTAAGGTCGTGGAT
GAACTCGTCAAAGTAATGGGAAGGCATAAGCCCGAGAATATCGTTATCGAGATGGCCCGAGAGAACCAAA
CTACCCAGAAGGGACAGAAGAACAGTAGGGAAAGGATGAAGAGGATTGAAGAGGGTATAAAAGAACTGGG
GTCCCAAATCCTTAAGGAACACCCAGTTGAAAACACCCAGCTTCAGAATGAGAAGCTCTACCTGTACTAC
CTGCAGAACGGCAGGGACATGTACGTGGATCAGGAACTGGACATCAATCGGCTCTCCGACTACGACGTGG
ATGCCATCGTGCCCCAGTCTTTTCTCAAAGATGATTCTATTGATAATAAAGTGTTGACAAGATCCGATAA
AAATAGAGGGAAGAGTGATAACGTCCCCTCAGAAGAAGTTGTCAAGAAAATGAAAAATTATTGGCGGCAG
CTGCTGAACGCCAAACTGATCACACAACGGAAGTTCGATAATCTGACTAAGGCTGAACGAGGTGGCCTGT
CTGAGTTGGATAAAGCCGGCTTCATCAAAAGGCAGCTTGTTGAGACACGCCAGATCACCAAGCACGTGGC
CCAAATTCTCGATTCACGCATGAACACCAAGTACGATGAAAATGACAAACTGATTCGAGAGGTGAAAGTT
ATTACTCTGAAGTCTAAGCTGGTCTCAGATTTCAGAAAGGACTTTCAGTTTTATAAGGTGAGAGAGATCA
ACAATTACCACCATGCGCATGATGCCTACCTGAATGCAGTGGTAGGCACTGCACTTATCAAAAAATATCC
CAAGCTTGAATCTGAATTTGTTTACGGAGACTATAAAGTGTACGATGTTAGGAAAATGATCGCAAAGTCT
GAGCAGGAAATAGGCAAGGCCACCGCTAAGTACTTCTTTTACAGCAATATTATGAATTTTTTCAAGACCG
AGATTACACTGGCCAATGGAGAGATTCGGAAGCGACCACTTATCGAAACAAACGGAGAAACAGGAGAAAT
CGTGTGGGACAAGGGTAGGGATTTCGCGACAGTCCGGAAGGTCCTGTCCATGCCGCAGGTGAACATCGTT
AAAAAGACCGAAGTACAGACCGGAGGCTTCTCCAAGGAAAGTATCCTCCCGAAAAGGAACAGCGACAAGC
TGATCGCACGCAAAAAAGATTGGGACCCCAAGAAATACGGCGGATTCGATTCTCCTACAGTCGCTTACAG
TGTACTGGTTGTGGCCAAAGTGGAGAAAGGGAAGTCTAAAAAACTCAAAAGCGTCAAGGAACTGCTGGGC
ATCACAATCATGGAGCGATCAAGCTTCGAAAAAAACCCCATCGACTTTCTCGAGGCGAAAGGATATAAAG
AGGTCAAAAAAGACCTCATCATTAAGCTTCCCAAGTACTCTCTCTTTGAGCTTGAAAACGGCCGGAAACG
AATGCTCGCTAGTGCGGGCGAGCTGCAGAAAGGTAACGAGCTGGCACTGCCCTCTAAATACGTTAATTTC
TTGTATCTGGCCAGCCACTATGAAAAGCTCAAAGGGTCTCCCGAAGATAATGAGCAGAAGCAGCTGTTCG
TGGAACAACACAAACACTACCTTGATGAGATCATCGAGCAAATAAGCGAATTCTCCAAAAGAGTGATCCT
CGCCGACGCTAACCTCGATAAGGTGCTTTCTGCTTACAATAAGCACAGGGATAAGCCCATCAGGGAGCAG
GCAGAAAACATTATCCACTTGTTTACTCTGACCAACTTGGGCGCGCCTGCAGCCTTCAAGTACTTCGACA
CCACCATAGACAGAAAGCGGTACACCTCTACAAAGGAGGTCCTGGACGCCACACTGATTCATCAGTCAAT
TACGGGGCTCTATGAAACAAGAATCGACCTCTCTCAGCTCGGTGGAGACAGCAGGGCTGACCCCAAGAAG
AAGAGGAAGGTGGCTAGCCGCGCCGACGCGCTGGACGATTTCGATCTCGACATGCTGGGTTCTGATGCCC
TCGATGACTTTGACCTGGATATGTTGGGAAGCGACGCATTGGATGACTTTGATCTGGACATGCTCGGCTC
CGATGCTCTGGACGATTTCGATCTCGATATGTTAATCGCTAGCGAGGGCAGAGGAAGTCTTCTAACATGC
GGTGACGTGGAGGAGAATCCCGGCCCTGGTACCGTGAGCAAGGGCGAGGAGCTGTTCACCGGGGTGGTGC
CCATCCTGGTCGAGCTGGACGGCGACGTAAACGGCCACAAGTTCAGCGTGTCCGGCGAGGGCGAGGGCGA
TGCCACCTACGGCAAGCTGACCCTGAAGTTCATCTGCACCACCGGCAAGCTGCCCGTGCCCTGGCCCACC
CTCGTGACCACCCTGACCTACGGCGTGCAGTGCTTCAGCCGCTACCCCGACCACATGAAGCAGCACGACT
TCTTCAAGTCCGCCATGCCCGAAGGCTACGTCCAGGAGCGCACCATCTTCTTCAAGGACGACGGCAACTA
CAAGACCCGCGCCGAGGTGAAGTTCGAGGGCGACACCCTGGTGAACCGCATCGAGCTGAAGGGCATCGAC
TTCAAGGAGGACGGCAACATCCTGGGGCACAAGCTGGAGTACAACTACAACAGCCACAACGTCTATATCA
TGGCCGACAAGCAGAAGAACGGCATCAAGGTGAACTTCAAGATCCGCCACAACATCGAGGACGGCAGCGT
GCAGCTCGCCGACCACTACCAGCAGAACACCCCCATCGGCGACGGCCCCGTGCTGCTGCCCGACAACCAC
TACCTGAGCACCCAGTCCGCCCTGAGCAAAGACCCCAACGAGAAGCGCGATCACATGGTCCTGCTGGAGT
TCGTGACCGCCGCCGGGATCACTCTCGGCATGGACGAGCTGTACAAGACCGGTTGATAATAGATAACTTC
GTATAGCATACATTATACGAAGTTATGAATTCGATATCAAGCTTATCGATAATCAACCTCTGGATTACAA
AATTTGTGAAAGATTGACTGGTATTCTTAACTATGTTGCTCCTTTTACGCTATGTGGATACGCTGCTTTA
ATGCCTTTGTATCATGCTATTGCTTCCCGTATGGCTTTCATTTTCTCCTCCTTGTATAAATCCTGGTTGC
TGTCTCTTTATGAGGAGTTGTGGCCCGTTGTCAGGCAACGTGGCGTGGTGTGCACTGTGTTTGCTGACGC
AACCCCCACTGGTTGGGGCATTGCCACCACCTGTCAGCTCCTTTCCGGGACTTTCGCTTTCCCCCTCCCT
ATTGCCACGGCGGAACTCATCGCCGCCTGCCTTGCCCGCTGCTGGACAGGGGCTCGGCTGTTGGGCACTG
ACAATTCCGTGGTGTTGTCGGGGAAATCATCGTCCTTTCCTTGGCTGCTCGCCTGTGTTGCCACCTGGAT
TCTGCGCGGGACGTCCTTCTGCTACGTCCCTTCGGCCCTCAATCCAGCGGACCTTCCTTCCCGCGGCCTG
CTGCCGGCTCTGCGGCCTCTTCCGCGTCTTCGCCTTCGCCCTCAGACGAGTCGGATCTCCCTTTGGGCCG
CCTCCCCGCATCGATACCGTCGACCTCGAGACCTAGAAAAACATGGAGCAATCACAAGTAGCAATACAGC
AGCTACCAATGCTGATTGTGCCTGGCTAGAAGCACAAGAGGAGGAGGAGGTGGGTTTTCCAGTCACACCT
CAGGTACCTTTAAGACCAATGACTTACAAGGCAGCTGTAGATCTTAGCCACTTTTTAAAAGAAAAGGGGG
GACTGGAAGGGCTAATTCACTCCCAACGAAGACAAGATATCCTTGATCTGTGGATCTACCACACACAAGG
CTACTTCCCTGATTGGCAGAACTACACACCAGGGCCAGGGATCAGATATCCACTGACCTTTGGATGGTGC
TACAAGCTAGTACCAGTTGAGCAAGAGAAGGTAGAAGAAGCCAATGAAGGAGAGAACACCCGCTTGTTAC
ACCCTGTGAGCCTGCATGGGATGGATGACCCGGAGAGAGAAGTATTAGAGTGGAGGTTTGACAGCCGCCT
AGCATTTCATCACATGGCCCGAGAGCTGCATCCGGACTGTACTGGGTCTCTCTGGTTAGACCAGATCTGA
GCCTGGGAGCTCTCTGGCTAACTAGGGAACCCACTGCTTAAGCCTCAATAAAGCTTGCCTTGAGTGCTTC
AAGTAGTGTGTGCCCGTCTGTTGTGTGACTCTGGTAACTAGAGATCCCTCAGACCCTTTTAGTCAGTGTG
GAAAATCTCTAGCAGGGCCCGTTTAAACCCGCTGATCAGCCTCGACTGTGCCTTCTAGTTGCCAGCCATC
TGTTGTTTGCCCCTCCCCCGTGCCTTCCTTGACCCTGGAAGGTGCCACTCCCACTGTCCTTTCCTAATAA
AATGAGGAAATTGCATCGCATTGTCTGAGTAGGTGTCATTCTATTCTGGGGGGTGGGGTGGGGCAGGACA
GCAAGGGGGAGGATTGGGAAGACAATAGCAGGCATGCTGGGGATGCGGTGGGCTCTATGGCTTCTGAGGC
GGAAAGAACCAGCTGGGGCTCTAGGGGGTATCCCC
[124 nt withheld, positions 11236-11359]
C
[91 nt withheld, positions 11361-11451]
A
[49 nt withheld, positions 11453-11501]
CCTTTGACGTTGGAGTCCACGTTCTTT
[37 nt withheld, positions 11529-11565]
ACCCTATCTCGGTCTATTCTTTTGATTTATAAGGGATTTTGCCGATTTCGGCCTATTGGTTAAAAAATGA
GCTGATTTAACAAAAATTTAACGCGAATTAATTCTGTGGAATGTGTGTCAGTTAGGGTGTGGAAAGTCCC
CAGGCTCCCCAGCAGGCAGAAGTATGCAAAGCATGCATCTCAATTAGTCAGCAACCAGGTGTGGAAAGTC
CCCAGGCTCCCCAGCAGGCAGAAGTATGCAAAGCATGCATCTCAATTAGTCAGCAACCATAGTCCCGCCC
CTAACTCCGCCCATCCCGCCCCTAACTCCGCCCAGTTCCGCCCATTCTCCGCCCCATGGCTGACTAATTT
TTTTTATTTATGCAGAGGCCGAGGCCGCCTCTGCCTCTGAGCTATTCCAGAAGTAGTGAGGAGGCTTTTT
TGGAGGCCTAGGCTTTTGCAAAAAGCTCCCGGGAGCTTGTATATCCATTTTCGGATCTGATCAGCACGTG
TTGACAATTAATCATCGGCATAGTATATCGGCATAGTATAATACGACAAGGTGAGGAACTAAACCATGGC
CAAGTTGACCAGTGCCGTTCCGGTGCTCACCGCGCGCGACGTCGCCGGAGCGGTCGAGTTCTGGACCGAC
CGGCTCGGGTTCTCCCGGGACTTCGTGGAGGACGACTTCGCCGGTGTGGTCCGGGACGACGTGACCCTGT
TCATCAGCGCGGTCCAGGACCAGGTGGTGCCGGACAACACCCTGGCCTGGGTGTGGGTGCGCGGCCTGGA
CGAGCTGTACGCCGAGTGGTCGGAGGTCGTGTCCACGAACTTCCGGGACGCCTCCGGGCCGGCCATGACC
GAGATCGGCGAGCAGCCGTGGGGGCGGGAGTTCGCCCTGCGCGACCCGGCCGGCAACTGCGTGCACTTCG
TGGCCGAGGAGCAGGACTGACACGTGCTACGAGATTTCGATTCCACCGCCGCCTTCTATGAAAGGTTGGG
CTTCGGAATCGTTTTCCGGGACGCCGGCTGGATGATCCTCCAGCGCGGGGATCTCATGCTGGAGTTCTTC
GCCCACCCCAACTTGTTTATTGCAGCTTATAATGGTTACAAATAAAGCAATAGCATCACAAATTTCACAA
ATAAAGCATTTTTTTCACTGCATTCTAGTTGTGGTTTGTCCAAACTCATCAATGTATCTTATCATGTCTG
TATACCGTCGACCTCTAGCTAGAGCTTGGCGTAATCATGGTCATAGCTGTTTCCTGTGTGAAATTGTTAT
CCGCTCACAATTCCACACAACATACGAGCCGGAAGCATAAAGTGTAAAGCCTGGGGTGCCTAATGAGTGA
GCTAACTCACATTAATTGCGTTGCGCTCACTGCCCGCTTTCCAGTCGGGAAACCTGTCGTGCCAGCTGCA
TTAATGAATCGGCCAACGCGCGGGGAGAGGCGGTTTGCGTATTGGGCGCTCTTCCGCTTCCTCGCTCACT
GACTCGCTGCGCTCGGTCGTTCGGCTGCGGCGAGCGGTATCAGCTCACTCAAAGGCGGTAATACGGTTAT
CCACAGAATCAGGGGATAACGCAGGAAAGAACATGTGAGCAAAAGGCCAGCAAAAGGCCAGGAACCGTAA
AAAGGCCGCGTTGCTGGCGTTTTTCCATAGGCTCCGCCCCCCTGACGAGCATCACAAAAATCGACGCTCA
AGTCAGAGGTGGCGAAACCCGACAGGACTATAAAGATACCAGGCGTTTCCCCCTGGAAGCTCCCTCGTGC
GCTCTCCTGTTCCGACCCTGCCGCTTACCGGATACCTGTCCGCCTTTCTCCCTTCGGGAAGCGTGGCGCT
TTCTCATAGCTCACGCTGTAGGTATCTCAGTTCGGTGTAGGTCGTTCGCTCCAAGCTGGGCTGTGTGCAC
GAACCCCCCGTTCAGCCCGACCGCTGCGCCTTATCCGGTAACTATCGTCTTGAGTCCAACCCGGTAAGAC
ACGACTTATCGCCACTGGCAGCAGCCACTGGTAACAGGATTAGCAGAGCGAGGTATGTAGGCGGTGCTAC
AGAGTTCTTGAAGTGGTGGCCTAACTACGGCTACACTAGAAGAACAGTATTTGGTATCTGCGCTCTGCTG
AAGCCAGTTACCTTCGGAAAAAGAGTTGGTAGCTCTTGATCCGGCAAACAAACCACCGCTGGTAGCGGTG
GTTTTTTTGTTTGCAAGCAGCAGATTACGCGCAGAAAAAAAGGATCTCAAGAAGATCCTTTGATCTTTTC
TACGGGGTCTGACGCTCAGTGGAACGAAAACTCACGTTAAGGGATTTTGGTCATGAGATTATCAAAAAGG
ATCTTCACCTAGATCCTTTTAAATTAAAAATGAAGTTTTAAATCAATCTAAAGTATATATGAGTAAACTT
GGTCTGACAGTTACCAATGCTTAATCAGTGAGGCACCTATCTCAGCGATCTGTCTATTTCGTTCATCCAT
AGTTGCCTGACTCCCCGTCGTGTAGATAACTACGATACGGGAGGGCTTACCATCTGGCCCCAGTGCTGCA
ATGATACCGCGAGACCCACGCTCACCGGCTCCAGATTTATCAGCAATAAACCAGCCAGCCGGAAGGGCCG
AGCGCAGAAGTGGTCCTGCAACTTTATCCGCCTCCATCCAGTCTATTAATTGTTGCCGGGAAGCTAGAGT
AAGTAGTTCGCCAGTTAATAGTTTGCGCAACGTTGTTGCCATTGCTACAGGCATCGTGGTGTCACGCTCG
TCGTTTGGTATGGCTTCATTCAGCTCCGGTTCCCAACGATCAAGGCGAGTTACATGATCCCCCATGTTGT
GCAAAAAAGCGGTTAGCTCCTTCGGTCCTCCGATCGTTGTCAGAAGTAAGTTGGCCGCAGTGTTATCACT
CATGGTTATGGCAGCACTGCATAATTCTCTTACTGTCATGCCATCCGTAAGATGCTTTTCTGTGACTGGT
GAGTACTCAACCAAGTCATTCTGAGAATAGTGTATGCGGCGACCGAGTTGCTCTTGCCCGGCGTCAATAC
GGGATAATACCGCGCCACATAGCAGAACTTTAAAAGTGCTCATCATTGGAAAACGTTCTTCGGGGCGAAA
ACTCTCAAGGATCTTACCGCTGTTGAGATCCAGTTCGATGTAACCCACTCGTGCACCCAACTGATCTTCA
GCATCTTTTACTTTCACCAGCGTTTCTGGGTGAGCAAAAACAGGAAGGCAAAATGCCGCAAAAAAGGGAA
TAAGGGCGACACGGAAATGTTGAATACTCATACTCTTCCTTTTTCAATATTATTGAAGCATTTATCAGGG
TTATTGTCTCATGAGCGGATACATATTTGAATGTATTTAGAAAAATAAACAAATAGGGGTTCCGCGCACA
TTTCCCCGAAAAGTGCCACCTGAC
