>Addgene plasmid #53192 | pLV hUbC-dCas9 VP64-T2A-GFP | addgene partial sequence | sequence record 86611 | hUBCpro-F 5'-TGAAGCTCCGGTTTTGAACT-3'
AGTTTTTTAGGCACCTTTTGAAATGTAATCATTTGGGTCAATATGTAATTTTCAGTGTTAGACTAGTAAA
TTGTCCGCTAAATTCTGGCCGTTTTTGGCTTTTTTGTTAGACGAAGCTTGGGCTGCAGGTCGACTCTAGA
GCCACCATGGACTACAAAGACCATGACGGTGATTATAAAGATCATGACATCGATTACAAGGATGACGATG
ACAAGATGGCCCCCAAGAAGAAGAGGAAGGTGGGCCGCGGAATGGACAAGAAGTACTCCATTGGGCTCGC
CATCGGCACAAACAGCGTCGGCTGGGCCGTCATTACGGACGAGTACAAGGTGCCGAGCAAAAAATTCAAA
GTTCTGGGCAATACCGATCGCCACAGCATAAAGAAGAACCTCATTGGCGCCCTCCTGTTCGACTCCGGGG
AAACCGCCGAAGCCACGCGGCTCAAAAGAACAGCACGGCGCAGATATACCCGCAGAAAGAATCGGATCTG
CTACCTGCAGGAGATCTTTAGTAATGAGATGGCTAAGGTGGATGACTCTTTCTTCCATAGGCTGGAGGAG
TCCTTTTTGGTGGAGGAGG
