>Addgene plasmid #53192 | pLV hUbC-dCas9 VP64-T2A-GFP | addgene partial sequence | sequence record 86624 | hdCas9-R2 5'-CCGGCTTTATCCAACTCAGAC-3'
TTCCGTTGTGTGATCAGTTTGGCGTTCAGCAGCTGCCGCCAATAATTTTTCATTTTCTTGACAACTTCTT
CTGAGGGGACGTTATCACTCTTCCCTCTATTTTTATCGGATCTTGTCAACACTTTATTATCAATAGAATC
ATCTTTGAGAAAAGACTGGGGCACGATGGCATCCACGTCGTAGTCGGAGAGCCGATTGATGTCCAGTTCC
TGATCCACGTACATGTCCCTGCCGTTCTGCAGGTAGTACAGGTAGAGCTTCTCATTCTGAAGCTGGGTGT
TTTCAACTGGGTGTTCCTTAAGGATTTGGGACCCCAGTTCTTTTATACCCTCTTCAATCCTCTTCATCCT
TTCCCTACTGTTCTTCTGTCCCTTCTGGGTAGTTTGGTTCTCTCGGGCCATCTCGATAACGATATTCTCG
GGCTTATGCCTTCCCATTACTTTGACGAGTTCATCCACGACCTTAACGGTCTGCAGTATTCCCTTTTTGA
TAGCTGGGCTACCTGCAAGATTAGCGATGTGCTCGTGAAGACTGTCCCCCTGGCCAGAAACTTGTGCTTT
CTGGATGTCCTCCTTAAAGGTGAGAGAGTCATCATGGATCAACTGCATGAAGTTCCGGTTGGCAAATCCA
TCGGACTTAAGAAAATCCAGGATTGTCTTTCCACTCTGCTTGTCTCGGATCCCATTGATCAGTTTTCTTG
ACAGCCGCCCCCATCCTGTATATCGGCGCCTCTTGAGCTGTTTCATGA
