>Addgene plasmid #53192 | pLV hUbC-dCas9 VP64-T2A-GFP | addgene partial sequence | sequence record 86626 | EGFP-N 5'-CGTCGCCGTCCAGCTCGACCAG-3'
CTTGCTCACGGTACCAGGGCCGGGATTCTCCTCCACGTCACCGCATGTTAGAAGACTTCCTCTGCCCTCG
CTAGCGATTAACATATCGAGATCGAAATCGTCCAGAGCATCGGAGCCGAGCATGTCCAGATCAAAGTCAT
CCAATGCGTCGCTTCCCAACATATCCAGGTCAAAGTCATCGAGGGCATCAGAACCCAGCATGTCGAGATC
GAAATCGTCCAGCGCGTCGGCGCGGCTAGCCACCTTCCTCTTCTTCTTGGGGTCAGCCCTGCTGTCTCCA
CCGAGCTGAGAGAGGTCGATTCTTGTTTCATAGAGCCCCGTAATTGACTGATGAATCAGTGTGGCGTCCA
GGACCTCCTTTGTAGAGGTGTACCGCTTTCTGTCTATGGTGGTGTCGAAGTACTTGAAGGCTGCAGGCGC
GCCCAAGTTGGTCAGAGTAAACAAGTGGATAATGTTTTCTGCCTGCTCCCTGATGGGCTTATCCCTGTGC
TTATTGTAAGCAGAAAGCACCTTATCGAGGTTAGCGTCGGCGAGGATCACTCTTTTGGAGAATTCGCTTA
TTTGCTCGATGATCTCATCAAGGTAGTGTTTGTGTTGTTCCACGAACAGCTGCTTCTGCTCATTATCTTC
GGGAGACCCTTTGAGCTTTTCATAGTGGCTGGCCAGATACAAGAAATTAACGTATTTAGAGGGCAGTGCC
AGCTCGTTACCTTTCTGCAGCTCGCCCGCACTAGCGAGCATTCGTTTCCGGCCGTTTTCAAGCTCAAAGA
GAGAGTACTTGGGAAGCTTAATGATGAGGTCTTTTTTGACCTCTTT
