>Addgene plasmid #53192 | pLV hUbC-dCas9 VP64-T2A-GFP | addgene partial sequence | sequence record 86627 | WPRE-R 5'-CATAGCGTAAAAGGAGCAACA-3'
TTGTAATCCAGAGGTTGATTATCGATAAGCTTGATATCGAATTCATAACTTCGTATAATGTATGCTATAC
GAAGTTATCTATTATCAACCGGTCTTGTACAGCTCGTCCATGCCGAGAGTGATCCCGGCGGCGGTCACGA
ACTCCAGCAGGACCATGTGATCGCGCTTCTCGTTGGGGTCTTTGCTCAGGGCGGACTGGGTGCTCAGGTA
GTGGTTGTCGGGCAGCAGCACGGGGCCGTCGCCGATGGGGGTGTTCTGCTGGTAGTGGTCGGCGAGCTGC
ACGCTGCCGTCCTCGATGTTGTGGCGGATCTTGAAGTTCACCTTGATGCCGTTCTTCTGCTTGTCGGCCA
TGATATAGACGTTGTGGCTGTTGTAGTTGTACTCCAGCTTGTGCCCCAGGATGTTGCCGTCCTCCTTGAA
GTCGATGCCCTTCAGCTCGATGCGGTTCACCAGGGTGTCGCCCTCGAACTTCACCTCGGCGCGGGTCTTG
TAGTTGCCGTCGTCCTTGAAGAAGATGGTGCGCTCCTGGACGTAGCCTTCGGGCATGGCGGACTTGAAGA
AGTCGTGCTGCTTCATGTGGTCGGGGTAGCGGCTGAAGCACTGCACGCCGTAGGTCAGGGTGGTCACGAG
GGTGGGCCAGGGCACGGGCAGCTTGCCGGTGGTGCAGATGAACTTCAGGGTCAGCTTGCCGTAGGTGGCA
TCGCCCTCGCCCTCGCCGGACACGCTGAACTTGTGGCCGTTTACGTCGCCGTCCAGCTCGACCAGGATGG
GCACCACCCCGGTGAACAGCTCCTCGC
